>Addgene plasmid #239588 | sgPlxnb2-1 in pT4-U6-sgRNA-CMV-EGFP | addgene full sequence | sequence record 475926 | Addgene NGS Result
AACAACACTCAACCCTATCTCGGTCTATTCTTTTGATTTATAAGGGATTTTGCCGATTTCGGCCTATTGG
TTAAAAAATGAGCTGATTTAACAAAAATTTAACGCGAATTTTAACAAAATATTAACGCTTACAATTTCCA
TTCGCCATTCAGGCTGCGCAACTGTTGGGAAGGGCGATCGGTGCGGGCCTCTTCGCTATTACGCCAGCTG
GCGAAAGGGGGATGTGCTGCAAGGCGATTAAGTTGGGTAACGCCAGGGTTTTCCCAGTCACGACGTTGTA
AAACGACGGCCAGTGAGCGCGCGTAATACGACTCACTATAGGGCGAATTGGAGCTAGCGTTTAAACCTAC
AGTTGAAGTCGGAAGTTTACATACACTTAAGTTGGAGTCATTAAAACTCGTTTTTCAACTACTCCACAAA
TTTCTTGTTAACAAACAATAGTTTTGGCAAGTCAGTTAGGACATCTACTTTGTGCATGACACAAGTCATT
TTTCCAACAATTGTTTACAGACAGATTATTTCACTTATAATTCACTGTATCACAATTCCAGTGGGTCAGA
AGTGTACATACACGCGCTTGACTGTGCCTTTAAGCTTGGTACCGAGGGCCTATTTCCCATGATTCCTTCA
TATTTGCATATACGATACAAGGCTGTTAGAGAGATAATTAGAATTAATTTGACTGTAAACACAAAGATAT
TAGTACAAAATACGTGACGTAGAAAGTAATAATTTCTTGGGTAGTTTGCAGTTTTAAAATTATGTTTTAA
AATGGACTATCATATGCTTACCGTAACTTGAAAGTATTTCGATTTCTTGGCTTTATATATCTTGTGGAAA
GGACGAAACACCGAGGGAGGGACGAGACTAAGGTTTTAGAGCTAGAAATAGCAAGTTAAAATAAGGCTAG
TCCGTTATCAACTTGAAAAAGTGGCACCGAGTCGGTGCTTTTTTAAGCTTGGCATTGATTATTGACTAGT
TATTAATAGTAATCAATTACGGGGTCATTAGTTCATAGCCCATATATGGAGTTCCGCGTTACATAACTTA
CGGTAAATGGCCCGCCTGGCTGACCGCCCAACGACCCCCGCCCATTGACGTCAATAATGACGTATGTTCC
CATAGTAACGCCAATAGGGACTTTCCATTGACGTCAATGGGTGGAGTATTTACGGTAAACTGCCCACTTG
GCAGTACATCAAGTGTATCATATGCCAAGTCCGCCCCCTATTGACGTCAATGACGGTAAATGGCCCGCCT
GGCATTATGCCCAGTACATGACCTTACGGGACTTTCCTACTTGGCAGTACATCTACGTATTAGTCATCGC
TATTACCATGGTGATGCGGTTTTGGCAGTACACCAATGGGCGTGGATAGCGGTTTGACTCACGGGGATTT
CCAAGTCTCCACCCCATTGACGTCAATGGGAGTTTGTTTTGGCACCAAAATCAACGGGACTTTCCAAAAT
GTCGTAATAACCCCGCCCCGTTGACGCAAATGGGCGGTAGGCGTGTACGGTGGGAGGTCTATATAAGCAG
AGGTCGTTTAGTGAACCGTCAGATCACTAGTAGCTTTATTGCGGTAGTTTATCACAGTTAAATTGCTAAC
GCAGTCAGTGCTCGACTGATCACAGGTAAGTATCAAGGTTACAAGACAGGTTTAAGGAGGCCAATAGAAA
CTGGGCTTGTCGAGACAGAGAAGATTCTTGCGTTTCTGATAGGCACCTATTGGTCTTACTGACATCCACT
TTGCCTTTCTCTCCACAGGGCGGCCGCCATGGTGAGCAAGGGCGAGGAGCTGTTCACCGGGGTGGTGCCC
ATCCTGGTCGAGCTGGACGGCGACGTAAACGGCCACAAGTTCAGCGTGTCCGGCGAGGGCGAGGGCGATG
CCACCTACGGCAAGCTGACCCTGAAGTTCATCTGCACCACCGGCAAGCTGCCCGTGCCCTGGCCCACCCT
CGTGACCACCCTGACCTACGGCGTGCAGTGCTTCAGCCGCTACCCCGACCACATGAAGCAGCACGACTTC
TTCAAGTCCGCCATGCCCGAAGGCTACGTCCAGGAGCGCACCATCTTCTTCAAGGACGACGGCAACTACA
AGACCCGCGCCGAGGTGAAGTTCGAGGGCGACACCCTGGTGAACCGCATCGAGCTGAAGGGCATCGACTT
CAAGGAGGACGGCAACATCCTGGGGCACAAGCTGGAGTACAACTACAACAGCCACAACGTCTATATCATG
GCCGACAAGCAGAAGAACGGCATCAAGGTGAACTTCAAGATCCGCCACAACATCGAGGACGGCAGCGTGC
AGCTCGCCGACCACTACCAGCAGAACACCCCCATCGGCGACGGCCCCGTGCTGCTGCCCGACAACCACTA
CCTGAGCACCCAGTCCGCCCTGAGCAAAGACCCCAACGAGAAGCGCGATCACATGGTCCTGCTGGAGTTC
GTGACCGCCGCCGGGATCACTCTCGGCATGGACGAGCTGTACAAGTAAGAATTCAATAAAATATCTTTAT
TTTCATTACATCTGTGTGTTGGTTTTTTGTGTGTAATTCGAGCATCTTACCGCCATTTATTCCCAGATCT
TTAAACAATTTAAAGGCAATGCTACCAAATACTAAGCGCGTGTATGTACACTTCTGACCCACTGGGAATG
TGATGAAAGAAATAAAAGCTGAAATGAATCATTCTCTCTACTATTATTCTGATATTTCACATTCTTAAAA
TAAAGTGGTGATCCTAACTGACCTTAAGACAGGGAATCTTTACTCGGATTAAATGTCAGGAATTGTGAAA
AAGTGAGTTTAAATGTATTTGGCTAAGGTGTATGTAAACTTCCGACTTCAACTGTAGTTTAAACGGGCCC
GGTACCCAGCTTTTGTTCCCTTTAGTGAGGGTTAATTGCGCGCTTGGCGTAATCATGGTCATAGCTGTTT
CCTGTGTGAAATTGTTATCCGCTCACAATTCCACACAACATACGAGCCGGAAGCATAAAGTGTAAAGCCT
GGGGTGCCTAATGAGTGAGCTAACTCACATTAATTGCGTTGCGCTCACTGCCCGCTTTCCAGTCGGGAAA
CCTGTCGTGCCAGCTGCATTAATGAATCGGCCAACGCGCGGGGAGAGGCGGTTTGCGTATTGGGCGCTCT
TCCGCTTCCTCGCTCACTGACTCGCTGCGCTCGGTCGTTCGGCTGCGGCGAGCGGTATCAGCTCACTCAA
AGGCGGTAATACGGTTATCCACAGAATCAGGGGATAACGCAGGAAAGAACATGTGAGCAAAAGGCCAGCA
AAAGGCCAGGAACCGTAAAAAGGCCGCGTTGCTGGCGTTTTTCCATAGGCTCCGCCCCCCTGACGAGCAT
CACAAAAATCGACGCTCAAGTCAGAGGTGGCGAAACCCGACAGGACTATAAAGATACCAGGCGTTTCCCC
CTGGAAGCTCCCTCGTGCGCTCTCCTGTTCCGACCCTGCCGCTTACCGGATACCTGTCCGCCTTTCTCCC
TTCGGGAACCGTGGCGCTTTCTCATAGCTCACGCTGTAGGTATCTCAGTTCGGTGTAGGTCGTTCGCTCC
AAGCTGGGCTGTGTGCACGAACCCCCCGTTCAGCCCGACCGCTGCGCCTTATCCGGTAACTATCGTCTTG
AGTCCAACCCGGTAAGACACGACTTATCGCCACTGGCAGCAGCCACTGGTAACAGGATTAGCAGAGCGAG
GTATGTAGGCGGTGCTACAGAGTTCTTGAAGTGGTGGCCTAACTACGGCTACACTAGAAGAACAGTATTT
GGTATCTGCGCTCTGCTGAAGCCAGTTACCTTCGGAAAAAGAGTTGGTAGCTCTTGATCCGGCAAACAAA
CCACCGCTGGTAGCGGTGGTTTTTTTGTTTGCAAGCAGCAGATTACGCGCAGAAAAAAAGGATCTCAAGA
AGATCCTTTGATCTTTTCTACGGGGTCTGACGCTCAGTGGAACGAAAACTCACGTTAAGGGATTTTGGTC
ATGAGATTATCAAAAAGGATCTTCACCTAGATCCTTTTAAATTAAAAATGAAGTTTTAAATCAATCTAAA
GTATATATGAGTAAACTTGGTCTGACAGTTACCAATGCTTAATCAGTGAGGCACCTATCTCAGCGATCTG
TCTATTTCGTTCATCCATAGTTGCCTGACTCCCCGTCGTGTAGATAACTACGATACGGGAGGGCTTACCA
TCTGGCCCCAGTGCTGCAATGATACCGCGAGACCCACGCTCACCGGCTCCAGATTTATCAGCAATAAACC
AGCCAGCCGGAAGGGCCGAGCGCAGAAGTGGTCCTGCAACTTTATCCGCCTCCATCCAGTCTATTAATTG
TTGCCGGGAAGCTAGAGTAAGTAGTTCGCCAGTTAATAGTTTGCGCAACGTTGTTGCCATTGCTACAGGC
ATCGTGGTGTCACGCTCGTCGTTTGGTATGGCTTCATTCAGCTCCGGTTCCCAACGATCAAGGCGAGTTA
CATGATCCCCCATGTTGTGCAAAAAAGCGGTTAGCTCCTTCGGTCCTCCGATCGTTGTCAGAAGTAACTT
GGCCGCAGTGTTATCACTCATGGTTATGGCAGCACTGCATAATTCTCTTACTGTCATGCCATCCGTAAGA
TGCTTTTCTGTGACTGGTGAGTACTCAACCAAGTCATTCTGAGAATAGTGTATGCGGCGACCGAGTTGCT
CTTGCCCGGCGTCAATACGGGATAATACCGCGCCACATAGCAGAACTTTAAAAGTGCTCATCATTGGAAA
ACGTTCTTCGGGGCGAAAACTCTCAAGGATCTTACCGCTGTTGAGATCCAGTTCGATGTAACCCACTCGT
GCACCCAACTGATCTTCAGCATCTTTTACTTTCACCAGCGTTTCTGGGTGAGCAAAAACAGGAAGGCAAA
ATGCCGCAAAAAAGGGAATAAGGGCGACACGGAAATGTTGAATACTCATACTCTTCCTTTTTCAATATTA
TTGAAGCATTTATCAGGGTTATTGTCTCATGAGCGGATACATATTTGAATGTATTTAGAAAAATAAACAA
ATAGGGGTTCCGCGCACATTTCCCCGAAAAGTGCCACCTG
[34 nt withheld, positions 5081-5114]
A
[89 nt withheld, positions 5116-5204]
C
[91 nt withheld, positions 5206-5296]
A
[49 nt withheld, positions 5298-5346]
CCTTTGACGTTGGAGTCCACGTTCTTTAATAGTGGACTCTTGTTCCAAACTGG
Features (pLannotate 1.2.2; 19 found; start..end, strand, type, name):
    141..296     -  CDS            lacZα (fragment): LacZα fragment of β-galactosidase; lacZ fragment
    304..322     +  promoter       T7 promoter: promoter for bacteriophage T7 RNA polymerase
    604..844     +  promoter       U6 promoter: RNA polymerase III promoter for human U6 snRNA
    873..948     +  misc_RNA       gRNA scaffold: guide RNA scaffold for the Streptococcus pyogenes CRISPR/Cas9 system
    963..1340    +  enhancer       CMV enhancer: human cytomegalovirus immediate early enhancer
   1342..1541    +  promoter       CMV promoter: human cytomegalovirus (CMV) immediate early promoter
   1636..1768    +  intron         chimeric intron: chimera between introns from human β-globin and immunoglobulin heavy chain genes
   1779..2498    +  CDS            EGFP: the original enhanced GFP (Yang et al., 1996) mammalian codon-optimized
   2505..2553    +  polyA_signal   poly(A) signal: synthetic polyadenylation signal
   2591..2624    +  CDS            SB100X (fragment): hyperactive variant of the Sleeping Beauty transposase (Mátés et al., 2009)
   2889..2907    -  promoter       T3 promoter: promoter for bacteriophage T3 RNA polymerase
   2952..2968    -  protein_bind   lac operator: The lac repressor binds to the lac operator to inhibit transcription in E. coli. This inhibition can be relieved by adding lactose or isopropyl-β-D-thiogalactopyranoside (IPTG). lac repressor encoded by lacI
   2976..3006    -  promoter       lac promoter: promoter for the E. coli lac operon
   3021..3042    -  protein_bind   CAP binding site: CAP binding activates transcription in the presence of cAMP. E. coli catabolite activator protein
   3055..3147    -  CDS            lacI (fragment): lac repressor; lacI; The lac repressor binds to the lac operator to inhibit transcription in E. coli. This inhibition can be relieved by adding lactose or isopropyl-β-D-thiogalactopyranoside (IPTG).
   3330..3918    -  rep_origin     ori: high-copy-number ColE1/pMB1/pBR322/pUC origin of replication
   4089..4949    -  CDS            AmpR: β-lactamase; bla; confers resistance to ampicillin, carbenicillin, and related antibiotics
   4950..5054    -  promoter       AmpR promoter: bla
   5081..137     +  rep_origin     f1 ori (across the origin) (sequence partly withheld): f1 bacteriophage origin of replication; arrow indicates direction of (+) strand synthesis
