[The description below was written by a language model from this plasmid's Addgene catalogue record and pLannotate feature annotations shown in this document.]
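Description:
sgPlxnb2-1 in pT4-U6-sgRNA-CMV-EGFP is a Sleeping Beauty transposon plasmid for mammalian cells that delivers a single guide RNA for CRISPR activation (CRISPRa) of mouse Plxnb2 (plexin-B2). The guide, the first in a series for this gene, targets a region upstream of the Plxnb2 transcription start site. It was inserted by Golden Gate cloning between a human U6 RNA polymerase III promoter and the Streptococcus pyogenes Cas9 guide scaffold. Immediately downstream lies a second, independent cassette in which the CMV enhancer/promoter and a chimeric β-globin/immunoglobulin intron drive EGFP, ending in a synthetic polyadenylation signal. EGFP is the only recorded mammalian marker and lets cells that carry the construct be identified or sorted by fluorescence.

The plasmid encodes neither a dCas9 activator nor a functional transposase, so both must be supplied separately for gene activation and genomic integration. The feature table does not annotate the transposon inverted repeats. Its short "SB100X fragment" hit just after the EGFP cassette is too small to encode an enzyme, and the record does not explain it. The bacterial portion resembles a pBluescript-type cloning vector, with a high-copy ColE1/pUC origin, ampicillin resistance (AmpR), an f1 origin, lac regulatory remnants with a lacZα fragment, and flanking T7 and T3 promoters.

The catalogue lists the empty backbone as larger than the 5,399 bp final plasmid. This would fit replacement of a stuffer during cloning, although the record does not say so. The associated publication describes in vivo interaction screening for liver-derived constraints on metastasis, suggesting the guide was used to raise Plxnb2 expression in that setting.
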