Addgene plasmid #239588: sgPlxnb2-1 in pT4-U6-sgRNA-CMV-EGFP
Purpose: expresses guide#1 to boost the expression of mouse Plxnb2, via CRISPRa
Depositing lab: Andreas Moor. Depositing organization: ETH Zurich (Swiss Federal Institute of Technology). Publication: In vivo interaction screening reveals liver-derived constraints to metastasis. Borrelli C, Roberts M, Eletto D, Hussherr MD, Fazilaty H, Valenta T, Lafzi A, Kretz JA, Guido Vinzoni E, Karakatsani A, Adivarahan S, Mannhart A, Kimura S, Meijs A, Baccouche Mhamedi F, Acar IE, Handler K, Ficht X, Platt RJ, Piscuoglio S, Moor AE. Nature. 2024 Aug;632(8024):411-418. doi: 10.1038/s41586-024-07715-3. Epub 2024 Jul 24. PubMed 39048831.
Backbone
  Vector backbone: pT4-U6-sgRNA-CMV-EGFP (#239587)
  Backbone manufacturer: D Eletto
  Backbone size w/o insert (bp): 7260
  Total vector size (bp): 5399
  Vector type: Mammalian Expression ; Sleeping beauty (SB) transposon
  Selectable markers: EGFP
Growth in bacteria
  Bacterial resistance: Ampicillin, 100 μg/mL
  Growth temperature: 37°C
  Growth strain: NEB Stable
  Copy number: High Copy
Gene/Insert
  Gene/Insert name: sgRNA targeting TSS-upstream reagion of Plxnb2 (alt name: Plxnb2)
  gRNA/shRNA sequence: sgPlxnb2-1: gagggagggacgagactaag
  Species: M. musculus (mouse)
  GenBank ID: NM_138749
  Entrez Gene: Plxnb2 (a.k.a. Debt, plexin-B2)
  Promoter: hU6
  Cloning method: Golden Gate
  Sequencing primers: 5′ hU6-f: 5' GAGGGCCTATTTCCCATGATT 3'
Terms and licenses: Academic/Nonprofit Terms; Industry Terms: Not Available to Industry
How to cite: sgPlxnb2-1 in pT4-U6-sgRNA-CMV-EGFP was a gift from Andreas Moor (Addgene plasmid # 239588 ; http://n2t.net/addgene:239588 ; RRID:Addgene_239588)
